>Addgene plasmid #78858 | pGW-FL-V5 | addgene partial sequence | sequence record 152015 | T7 5'-TAATACGACTCACTATAGGG-3'
AGTTTGTACAAAAAAGCTGAACGAGAAACGTAAAATGATATAAATATCAATATATTAAATTAGATTTTGC
ATAAAAAACAGACTACATAATACTGTAAAACACAACATATCCAGTCACTATGGCGGCCGCATTAGGCACC
CCAGGCTTTACACTTTATGCTTCCGGCTCGTATAATGTGTGGATTTTGAGTTAGGATCCGTCGAGATTTT
CAGGAGCTAAGGAAGCTAAAATGGAGAAAAAAATCACTGGATATACCACCGTTGATATATCCCAATGGCA
TCGTAAAGAACATTTTGAGGCATTTCAGTCAGTTGCTCAATGTACCTATAACCAGACCGTTCAGCTGGAT
ATTACGGCCTTTTTAAAGACCGTAAAGAAAAATAAGCACAAGTTTTATCCGGCCTTTATTCACATTCTTG
CCCGCCTGATGAATGCTCATCCGGAATTCCGTATGGCAATGAAAGACGGTGAGCTGGTGATATGGGATAG
TGTTCACCCTTGTTACACCGTTTTCCATGAGCAAACTGAAACGTTTTCATCGCTCTGGAGTGAATACCAC
GACGATTTCCGGCAGTTTCTACACATATATTCGCAAGATGTGGCGTGTTACGGTGAAAACCTGGCCTATT
TCCCTAAAGGGTTTATTGAGAATATGTTTTTCGTCTCAGCCAATCCCTGGGTGAGTTTCACCAGTTTTGA
TTTAAACGTGGCCAATATGGACAACTTCTTCGCCCCCGTTTTCACCATGGGCAAATATTATACGCAAGGC
GACAAGGTGCTGATGCCGCTGGCGATTCAGGTTCATCATGCCGTTTGTGATGGCTTCCATGTCGGCAGAA
TGCTTAATGAATTACAACAGTACTGCGATGAGTGGCAGGGCGGGGCGTAATCTAGAGGATCCGGCTTACT
AAAAGCC
