>Addgene plasmid #78858 | pGW-FL-V5 | addgene partial sequence | sequence record 152020 | BGH-rev 5'-TAGAAGGCACAGTCGAGG-3'
ACGGGCCCTCTAGACTCGAGTCACGTAGAATCGAGACCGAGGAGAGGGTTAGGGATAGGCTTACCGTCGA
GCCCCGCGGAATTCGCGTCCACGGCGATCTTTCCGCCCTTCTTGGCCTTTATGAGGATCTCTCTGATTTT
TCTTGCGTCGAGTTTTCCGGTAAGACCTTTCGGTACTTCGTCCACAAACACAACTCCTCCGCGCAACTTT
TTCGCGGTTGTTACTTGACTGGCGACGTAATCCACGATCTCTTTTTCCGTCATCGTCTTTCCGTGCTCCA
AAACAACAACGGCGGCGGGAAGTTCACCGGCGTCATCGTCGGGAAGACCTGCGACACCTGCGTCGAAGAT
GTTGGGGTGTTGGAGCAAGATGGATTCCAATTCAGCGGGAGCCACCTGATAGCCTTTGTACTTAATCAGA
GACTTCAGGCGGTCAACGATGAAGAAGTGTTCGTCTTCGTCCCAGTAAGCTATGTCTCCAGAATGTAGCC
ATCCATCCTTGTCAATCAAGGCGTTGGTCGCTTCCGGATTGTTTACATAACCGGACATAATCATAGGACC
TCTCACACACAGTTCGCCTCTTTGATTAACGCCCAGCGTTTTCCCGGTATCCAGATCCACAACCTTCGCT
TCAAAAAATGGAACAACTTTACCGACCGCGCCCGGTTTATCATCCCCCTCGGGTGTAATCAGAATAGCTG
ATGTAGTCTCAGTGAGCCCATATCCTTGCCTGATACCTGGCAGATGGAACCTCTTGGCAACCGCTTCCCC
GACTTCCTTAGAGAGGGGAGCGCCACCAGAAGCAATTTCGTGTAAATTAGATAAATCGTATTTGTCAATC
AGAGTGCTTTTGGCGAAGAAGGAGAATAGGGTTGGCACCAGCAGCGCACTTTGAATCTTGTAATCCTGAA
GGCTCCTCAGAAACAGCTCTTCTTCAAATCTATACATTAAGACGACTCGAAATCCACATATCAAATATCC
GAGTGTAGTAAACATTCCAAAACCGTGATGGAATGGAACAACACTTAAAATCGCAGTATCCGGAATGATT
TGATTGCCAAAAATAGGATCTCTGGCATGC
