>Addgene plasmid #78858 | pGW-FL-V5 | addgene partial sequence | sequence record 152847 | ccdB-Fwd 5'-GCATGATGACCACCGATATG-3'
ATCAAAAACGCCATTAACCTGATGTTCTGGGGAATATAAATGTCAGGCTCCCTTATACACAGCCAGTCTG
CAGGTCGACCATAGTGACTGGATATGTTGTGTTTTACAGTATTATGTAGTCTGTTTTTTATGCAAAATCT
AATTTAATATATTGATATTTATATCATTTTACGTTTCTCGTTCAGCTTTCTTGTACAAAGTGGTGAAGCT
TATGGAAGACGCCAAAAACATAAAGAAAGGCCCGGCGCCATTCTATCCGCTGGAAGATGGAACCGCTGGA
GAGCAACTGCATAAGGCTATGAAGAGATACGCCCTGGTTCCTGGAACAATTGCTTTTACAGATGCACATA
TCGAGGTGGACATCACTTACGCTGAGTACTTCGAAATGTCCGTTCGGTTGGCAGAAGCTATGAAACGATA
TGGGCTGAATACAAATCACAGAATCGTCGTATGCAGTGAAAACTCTCTTCAATTCTTTATGCCGGTGTTG
GGCGCGTTATTTATCGGAGTTGCAGTTGCGCCCGCGAACGACATTTATAATGAACGTGAATTGCTCAACA
GTATGGGCATTTCGCAGCCTACCGTGGTGTTCGTTTCCAAAAAGGGGTTGCAAAAAATTTTGAACGTGCA
AAAAAAGCTCCCAATCATCCAAAAAATTATTATCATGGATTCTAAAACGGATTACCAGGGATTTCAGTCG
ATGTACACGTTCGTCACATCTCATCTACCTCCCGGTTTTAATGAATACGATTTTGTGCCAGAGTCCTTCG
ATAGGGACAAGACAATTGCACTGATCATGAACTCCTCTGGATCTACTGGTCTGCCTAAAGGTGTCGCTCT
GCCTCATAGAACTGCCTGCGTGAGATTCTCGCATGCCAGAGATCCTATTTTTGGCAATCAAATCATTCCG
GATACTGCGATTTTAAGTGTTGTTCCATTCCATCACGGTTTTGGAATGTTTACTACACTCGGA
