[The description below was written by a language model from this plasmid's Addgene catalogue record.]
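Description:
pGW-FL-V5 is an empty Gateway destination vector for mammalian expression, built on the pcDNA3.1(+) backbone by inserting a Gateway cassette together with firefly luciferase. It serves as the prey vector of the DULIP (dual luminescence-based co-immunoprecipitation) system in the C-terminal tagging configuration. An open reading frame transferred from an entry clone by Gateway recombination is expressed from the CMV promoter as a fusion carrying firefly luciferase and a V5 epitope at its C terminus. Because the tags lie downstream of the insert, the incoming ORF would need to lack a stop codon for the fusion to be read through. The listed sequencing primers (CMV forward, T7 and bGH reverse) fit the standard pcDNA3.1 expression cassette, in which a T7 promoter site sits upstream and a bovine growth hormone polyadenylation signal sits downstream of the cloning region.

In bacteria the plasmid is selected with ampicillin from the backbone and chloramphenicol from the unrecombined Gateway cassette. The cassette also carries the ccdB counter-selection gene, which is why the empty vector is propagated in a ccdB-tolerant strain. After recombination the cassette is replaced by the gene of interest, so expression clones can be recovered in ordinary strains. A neomycin resistance marker allows G418 selection in mammalian cells. The record lists the copy number as unknown, and no feature table was provided, so the exact order and boundaries of the elements cannot be confirmed.

In a DULIP assay, the firefly luciferase-tagged prey is co-produced in mammalian cells with a bait protein bearing a second luminescent reporter. After the bait is immunoprecipitated, the prey's luminescence gives a quantitative readout of co-precipitation, which supports systematic mapping of protein–protein interactions.
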