Addgene plasmid #78858: pGW-FL-V5
Purpose: (Empty Backbone) DULIP Prey Destination Vector (Gateway, C-terminal)
Depositing lab: Erich Wanker. Depositing organization: Max-Delbrueck-Centrum fuer Molekulare Medizin (MDC). Publication: DULIP: A Dual Luminescence-Based Co-Immunoprecipitation Assay for Interactome Mapping in Mammalian Cells. Trepte P, Buntru A, Klockmeier K, Willmore L, Arumughan A, Secker C, Zenkner M, Brusendorf L, Rau K, Redel A, Wanker EE. J Mol Biol. 2015 Oct 23;427(21):3375-88. doi: 10.1016/j.jmb.2015.08.003. Epub 2015 Aug 8. PubMed 26264872.
Backbone
  Vector backbone: pcDNA3.1(+)
  Backbone size (bp): 5428
  Modifications to backbone: Firefly luciferase, Gateway-cassette inserted
  Vector type: Mammalian Expression ; Gateway destination vector
  Promoter: CMV
  Selectable markers: Neomycin (select with G418)
  Tag / fusion protein: Firefly luciferase, V5-tag (C terminal on backbone)
Growth in bacteria
  Bacterial resistance: Chloramphenicol and Ampicillin, 25 & 100 μg/mL
  Growth temperature: 37°C
  Growth strain: ccdB Survival
  Copy number: Unknown
Gene/Insert
  Cloning method: Gateway Cloning
  Sequencing primers: 5′ CMVF_pcDNA3, T7F; 3′ bGH reverse
Terms and licenses: Academic/Nonprofit Terms; Industry Terms: Not Available to Industry
How to cite: pGW-FL-V5 was a gift from Erich Wanker (Addgene plasmid # 78858 ; http://n2t.net/addgene:78858 ; RRID:Addgene_78858)
