LOCUS       Exported 8775 bp ds-DNA circular SYN 12-MAY-2021
DEFINITION  DULIP Prey Destination Vector (Gateway, C-terminal).
ACCESSION   .
VERSION     .
KEYWORDS    pGW-FL-V5
SOURCE      synthetic DNA construct
  ORGANISM  synthetic DNA construct
REFERENCE   1 (bases 1 to 8775)
  AUTHORS   Trepte P, Buntru A, Klockmeier K, Willmore L, Arumughan A, Secker C,
            Zenkner M, Brusendorf L, Rau K, Redel A, Wanker EE
  TITLE     DULIP: A Dual Luminescence-Based Co-Immunoprecipitation Assay for
            Interactome Mapping in Mammalian Cells.
  JOURNAL   J Mol Biol. 2015 Oct 23;427(21):3375-88. doi:
            10.1016/j.jmb.2015.08.003. Epub 2015 Aug 8.
  PUBMED    26264872
REFERENCE   2 (bases 1 to 8775)
  AUTHORS   .
  TITLE     Direct Submission
  JOURNAL   Exported May 12, 2021 from SnapGene Server 1.1.58
            http://www.snapgene.com
FEATURES             Location/Qualifiers
     source          1..8775
                     /organism="synthetic DNA construct"
                     /mol_type="other DNA"
     primer_bind     complement(44..63)
                     /label=pRS-marker
                     /note="pRS vectors, use to sequence yeast selectable
                     marker"
     enhancer        235..614
                     /label=CMV enhancer
                     /note="human cytomegalovirus immediate early enhancer"
     promoter        615..818
                     /label=CMV promoter
                     /note="human cytomegalovirus (CMV) immediate early
                     promoter"
     primer_bind     769..789
                     /label=CMV-F
                     /note="Human CMV immediate early promoter, forward primer"
     primer_bind     863..882
                     /label=T7
                     /note="T7 promoter, forward primer"
     promoter        863..881
                     /label=T7 promoter
                     /note="promoter for bacteriophage T7 RNA polymerase"
     protein_bind    901..1025
                     /gene="mutant version of attR"
                     /label=attR1
                     /bound_moiety="LR Clonase(TM)"
                     /note="recombination site for the Gateway(R) LR reaction"
     promoter        1050..1080
                     /label=lac UV5 promoter
                     /note="E. coli lac promoter with an ""up"" mutation"
     CDS             1134..1793
                     /codon_start=1
                     /gene="cat"
                     /product="chloramphenicol acetyltransferase"
                     /label=CmR
                     /note="confers resistance to chloramphenicol"
                     /translation="MEKKITGYTTVDISQWHRKEHFEAFQSVAQCTYNQTVQLDITAFL
                     KTVKKNKHKFYPAFIHILARLMNAHPEFRMAMKDGELVIWDSVHPCYTVFHEQTETFSS
                     LWSEYHDDFRQFLHIYSQDVACYGENLAYFPKGFIENMFFVSANPWVSFTSFDLNVANM
                     DNFFAPVFTMGKYYTQGDKVLMPLAIQVHHAVCDGFHVGRMLNELQQYCDEWQGGA"
     primer_bind     complement(1200..1219)
                     /label=CAT-R
                     /note="Chloramphenicol resistance gene, reverse primer"
     CDS             2135..2440
                     /codon_start=1
                     /gene="ccdB"
                     /product="CcdB, a bacterial toxin that poisons DNA gyrase"
                     /label=ccdB
                     /note="Plasmids containing the ccdB gene cannot be
                     propagated in standard E. coli strains."
                     /translation="MQFKVYTYKRESRYRLFVDVQSDIIDTPGRRMVIPLASARLLSDK
                     VSRELYPVVHIGDESWRMMTTDMASVPVSVIGEEVADLSHRENDIKNAINLMFWGI"
     primer_bind     2319..2338
                     /label=ccdB-fwd
                     /note="ccdB gene, forward primer"
     protein_bind    complement(2481..2605)
                     /gene="mutant version of attR"
                     /label=attR2
                     /bound_moiety="LR Clonase(TM)"
                     /note="recombination site for the Gateway(R) LR reaction"
     CDS             2613..4262
                     /codon_start=1
                     /gene="luc+"
                     /product="firefly luciferase"
                     /label=luciferase
                     /note="enhanced luc+ version of the luciferase gene"
                     /translation="MEDAKNIKKGPAPFYPLEDGTAGEQLHKAMKRYALVPGTIAFTDA
                     HIEVDITYAEYFEMSVRLAEAMKRYGLNTNHRIVVCSENSLQFFMPVLGALFIGVAVAP
                     ANDIYNERELLNSMGISQPTVVFVSKKGLQKILNVQKKLPIIQKIIIMDSKTDYQGFQS
                     MYTFVTSHLPPGFNEYDFVPESFDRDKTIALIMNSSGSTGLPKGVALPHRTACVRFSHA
                     RDPIFGNQIIPDTAILSVVPFHHGFGMFTTLGYLICGFRVVLMYRFEEELFLRSLQDYK
                     IQSALLVPTLFSFFAKSTLIDKYDLSNLHEIASGGAPLSKEVGEAVAKRFHLPGIRQGY
                     GLTETTSAILITPEGDDKPGAVGKVVPFFEAKVVDLDTGKTLGVNQRGELCVRGPMIMS
                     GYVNNPEATNALIDKDGWLHSGDIAYWDEDEHFFIVDRLKSLIKYKGYQVAPAELESIL
                     LQHPNIFDAGVAGLPDDDAGELPAAVVVLEHGKTMTEKEIVDYVASQVTTAKKLRGGVV
                     FVDEVPKGLTGKLDARKIREILIKAKKGGKIAV"
     primer_bind     complement(2679..2697)
                     /label=LucNrev
                     /note="Firefly luciferase, reverse primer"
     CDS             4287..4328
                     /codon_start=1
                     /product="epitope tag from simian virus 5"
                     /label=V5 tag
                     /translation="GKPIPNPLLGLDST"
     primer_bind     complement(4369..4386)
                     /label=BGH-rev
                     /note="Bovine growth hormone terminator, reverse primer.
                     Also called BGH reverse"
     polyA_signal    4375..4599
                     /label=bGH poly(A) signal
                     /note="bovine growth hormone polyadenylation signal"
     rep_origin      4645..5073
                     /direction=RIGHT
                     /label=f1 ori
                     /note="f1 bacteriophage origin of replication; arrow
                     indicates direction of (+) strand synthesis"
     primer_bind     complement(4732..4751)
                     /label=F1ori-R
                     /note="F1 origin, reverse primer"
     primer_bind     4942..4963
                     /label=F1ori-F
                     /note="F1 origin, forward primer"
     primer_bind     complement(5082..5102)
                     /label=pBABE 3'
                     /note="SV40 enhancer, reverse primer for pBABE vectors"
     promoter        5087..5416
                     /label=SV40 promoter
                     /note="SV40 enhancer and early promoter"
     rep_origin      5267..5402
                     /label=SV40 ori
                     /note="SV40 origin of replication"
     primer_bind     5329..5348
                     /label=SV40pro-F
                     /note="SV40 promoter/origin, forward primer"
     CDS             5483..6277
                     /codon_start=1
                     /gene="aph(3')-II (or nptII)"
                     /product="aminoglycoside phosphotransferase from Tn5"
                     /label=NeoR/KanR
                     /note="confers resistance to neomycin, kanamycin, and G418
                     (Geneticin(R))"
                     /translation="MIEQDGLHAGSPAAWVERLFGYDWAQQTIGCSDAAVFRLSAQGRP
                     VLFVKTDLSGALNELQDEAARLSWLATTGVPCAAVLDVVTEAGRDWLLLGEVPGQDLLS
                     SHLAPAEKVSIMADAMRRLHTLDPATCPFDHQAKHRIERARTRMEAGLVDQDDLDEEHQ
                     GLAPAELFARLKARMPDGEDLVVTHGDACLPNIMVENGRFSGFIDCGRLGVADRYQDIA
                     LATRDIAEELGGEWADRFLVLYGIAAPDSQRIAFYRLLDEFF"
     primer_bind     complement(5537..5556)
                     /label=Neo-R
                     /note="Neomycin resistance gene, reverse primer"
     primer_bind     6147..6166
                     /label=Neo-F
                     /note="Neomycin resistance gene, forward primer"
     polyA_signal    6451..6572
                     /label=SV40 poly(A) signal
                     /note="SV40 polyadenylation signal"
     primer_bind     complement(6488..6507)
                     /label=SV40pA-R
                     /note="SV40 polyA, reverse primer"
     primer_bind     6542..6561
                     /label=EBV-rev
                     /note="SV40 polyA terminator, reverse primer"
     primer_bind     complement(6621..6637)
                     /label=M13 rev
                     /note="common sequencing primer, one of multiple similar
                     variants"
     primer_bind     complement(6621..6637)
                     /label=M13 Reverse
                     /note="In lacZ gene. Also called M13-rev"
     primer_bind     complement(6634..6656)
                     /label=M13/pUC Reverse
                     /note="In lacZ gene"
     protein_bind    6645..6661
                     /label=lac operator
                     /bound_moiety="lac repressor encoded by lacI"
                     /note="The lac repressor binds to the lac operator to
                     inhibit transcription in E. coli. This inhibition can be
                     relieved by adding lactose or
                     isopropyl-beta-D-thiogalactopyranoside (IPTG)."
     promoter        complement(6669..6699)
                     /label=lac promoter
                     /note="promoter for the E. coli lac operon"
     protein_bind    6714..6735
                     /label=CAP binding site
                     /bound_moiety="E. coli catabolite activator protein"
                     /note="CAP binding activates transcription in the presence
                     of cAMP."
     primer_bind     complement(6852..6869)
                     /label=L4440
                     /note="L4440 vector, forward primer"
     rep_origin      complement(7023..7608)
                     /direction=LEFT
                     /label=ori
                     /note="high-copy-number ColE1/pMB1/pBR322/pUC origin of
                     replication"
     primer_bind     complement(7103..7122)
                     /label=pBR322ori-F
                     /note="pBR322 origin, forward primer"
     CDS             complement(7779..8639)
                     /codon_start=1
                     /gene="bla"
                     /product="beta-lactamase"
                     /label=AmpR
                     /note="confers resistance to ampicillin, carbenicillin, and
                     related antibiotics"
                     /translation="MSIQHFRVALIPFFAAFCLPVFAHPETLVKVKDAEDQLGARVGYI
                     ELDLNSGKILESFRPEERFPMMSTFKVLLCGAVLSRIDAGQEQLGRRIHYSQNDLVEYS
                     PVTEKHLTDGMTVRELCSAAITMSDNTAANLLLTTIGGPKELTAFLHNMGDHVTRLDRW
                     EPELNEAIPNDERDTTMPVAMATTLRKLLTGELLTLASRQQLIDWMEADKVAGPLLRSA
                     LPAGWFIADKSGAGERGSRGIIAALGPDGKPSRIVVIYTTGSQATMDERNRQIAEIGAS
                     LIKHW"
     primer_bind     8402..8421
                     /label=Amp-R
                     /note="Ampicillin resistance gene, reverse primer"
     promoter        complement(8640..8744)
                     /gene="bla"
                     /label=AmpR promoter
ORIGIN
        1 gacggatcgg gagatctccc gatcccctat ggtgcactct cagtacaatc tgctctgatg
       61 ccgcatagtt aagccagtat ctgctccctg cttgtgtgtt ggaggtcgct gagtagtgcg
      121 cgagcaaaat ttaagctaca acaaggcaag gcttgaccga caattgcatg aagaatctgc
      181 ttagggttag gcgttttgcg ctgcttcgcg atgtacgggc cagatatacg cgttgacatt
      241 gattattgac tagttattaa tagtaatcaa ttacggggtc attagttcat agcccatata
      301 tggagttccg cgttacataa cttacggtaa atggcccgcc tggctgaccg cccaacgacc
      361 cccgcccatt gacgtcaata atgacgtatg ttcccatagt aacgccaata gggactttcc
      421 attgacgtca atgggtggag tatttacggt aaactgccca cttggcagta catcaagtgt
      481 atcatatgcc aagtacgccc cctattgacg tcaatgacgg taaatggccc gcctggcatt
      541 atgcccagta catgacctta tgggactttc ctacttggca gtacatctac gtattagtca
      601 tcgctattac catggtgatg cggttttggc agtacatcaa tgggcgtgga tagcggtttg
      661 actcacgggg atttccaagt ctccacccca ttgacgtcaa tgggagtttg ttttggcacc
      721 aaaatcaacg ggactttcca aaatgtcgta acaactccgc cccattgacg caaatgggcg
      781 gtaggcgtgt acggtgggag gtctatataa gcagagctct ctggctaact agagaaccca
      841 ctgcttactg gcttatcgaa attaatacga ctcactatag ggagacccaa gctggctagc
      901 acaagtttgt acaaaaaagc tgaacgagaa acgtaaaatg atataaatat caatatatta
      961 aattagattt tgcataaaaa acagactaca taatactgta aaacacaaca tatccagtca
     1021 ctatggcggc cgcattaggc accccaggct ttacacttta tgcttccggc tcgtataatg
     1081 tgtggatttt gagttaggat ccgtcgagat tttcaggagc taaggaagct aaaatggaga
     1141 aaaaaatcac tggatatacc accgttgata tatcccaatg gcatcgtaaa gaacattttg
     1201 aggcatttca gtcagttgct caatgtacct ataaccagac cgttcagctg gatattacgg
     1261 cctttttaaa gaccgtaaag aaaaataagc acaagtttta tccggccttt attcacattc
     1321 ttgcccgcct gatgaatgct catccggaat tccgtatggc aatgaaagac ggtgagctgg
     1381 tgatatggga tagtgttcac ccttgttaca ccgttttcca tgagcaaact gaaacgtttt
     1441 catcgctctg gagtgaatac cacgacgatt tccggcagtt tctacacata tattcgcaag
     1501 atgtggcgtg ttacggtgaa aacctggcct atttccctaa agggtttatt gagaatatgt
     1561 ttttcgtctc agccaatccc tgggtgagtt tcaccagttt tgatttaaac gtggccaata
     1621 tggacaactt cttcgccccc gttttcacca tgggcaaata ttatacgcaa ggcgacaagg
     1681 tgctgatgcc gctggcgatt caggttcatc atgccgtctg tgatggcttc catgtcggca
     1741 gaatgcttaa tgaattacaa cagtactgcg atgagtggca gggcggggcg taatctagag
     1801 gatccggctt actaaaagcc agataacagt atgcgtattt gcgcgctgat ttttgcggta
     1861 taagaatata tactgatatg tatacccgaa gtatgtcaaa aagaggtgtg ctatgaagca
     1921 gcgtattaca gtgacagttg acagcgacag ctatcagttg ctcaaggcat atatgatgtc
     1981 aatatctccg gtctggtaag cacaaccatg cagaatgaag cccgtcgtct gcgtgccgaa
     2041 cgctggaaag cggaaaatca ggaagggatg gctgaggtcg cccggtttat tgaaatgaac
     2101 ggctcttttg ctgacgagaa cagggactgg tgaaatgcag tttaaggttt acacctataa
     2161 aagagagagc cgttatcgtc tgtttgtgga tgtacagagt gatattattg acacgcccgg
     2221 gcgacggatg gtgatccccc tggccagtgc acgtctgctg tcagataaag tctcccgtga
     2281 actttacccg gtggtgcata tcggggatga aagctggcgc atgatgacca ccgatatggc
     2341 cagtgtgccg gtctccgtta tcggggaaga agtggctgat ctcagccacc gcgaaaatga
     2401 catcaaaaac gccattaacc tgatgttctg gggaatataa atgtcaggct cccttataca
     2461 cagccagtct gcaggtcgac catagtgact ggatatgttg tgttttacag tattatgtag
     2521 tctgtttttt atgcaaaatc taatttaata tattgatatt tatatcattt tacgtttctc
     2581 gttcagcttt cttgtacaaa gtggtgaagc ttatggaaga cgccaaaaac ataaagaaag
     2641 gcccggcgcc attctatccg ctggaagatg gaaccgctgg agagcaactg cataaggcta
     2701 tgaagagata cgccctggtt cctggaacaa ttgcttttac agatgcacat atcgaggtgg
     2761 acatcactta cgctgagtac ttcgaaatgt ccgttcggtt ggcagaagct atgaaacgat
     2821 atgggctgaa tacaaatcac agaatcgtcg tatgcagtga aaactctctt caattcttta
     2881 tgccggtgtt gggcgcgtta tttatcggag ttgcagttgc gcccgcgaac gacatttata
     2941 atgaacgtga attgctcaac agtatgggca tttcgcagcc taccgtggtg ttcgtttcca
     3001 aaaaggggtt gcaaaaaatt ttgaacgtgc aaaaaaagct cccaatcatc caaaaaatta
     3061 ttatcatgga ttctaaaacg gattaccagg gatttcagtc gatgtacacg ttcgtcacat
     3121 ctcatctacc tcccggtttt aatgaatacg attttgtgcc agagtccttc gatagggaca
     3181 agacaattgc actgatcatg aactcctctg gatctactgg tctgcctaaa ggtgtcgctc
     3241 tgcctcatag aactgcctgc gtgagattct cgcatgccag agatcctatt tttggcaatc
     3301 aaatcattcc ggatactgcg attttaagtg ttgttccatt ccatcacggt tttggaatgt
     3361 ttactacact cggatatttg atatgtggat ttcgagtcgt cttaatgtat agatttgaag
     3421 aagagctgtt tctgaggagc cttcaggatt acaagattca aagtgcgctg ctggtgccaa
     3481 ccctattctc cttcttcgcc aaaagcactc tgattgacaa atacgattta tctaatttac
     3541 acgaaattgc ttctggtggc gctcccctct ctaaggaagt cggggaagcg gttgccaaga
     3601 ggttccatct gccaggtatc aggcaaggat atgggctcac tgagactaca tcagctattc
     3661 tgattacacc cgagggggat gataaaccgg gcgcggtcgg taaagttgtt ccattttttg
     3721 aagcgaaggt tgtggatctg gataccggga aaacgctggg cgttaatcaa agaggcgaac
     3781 tgtgtgtgag aggtcctatg attatgtccg gttatgtaaa caatccggaa gcgaccaacg
     3841 ccttgattga caaggatgga tggctacatt ctggagacat agcttactgg gacgaagacg
     3901 aacacttctt catcgttgac cgcctgaagt ctctgattaa gtacaaaggc tatcaggtgg
     3961 ctcccgctga attggaatcc atcttgctcc aacaccccaa catcttcgac gcaggtgtcg
     4021 caggtcttcc cgacgatgac gccggtgaac ttcccgccgc cgttgttgtt ttggagcacg
     4081 gaaagacgat gacggaaaaa gagatcgtgg attacgtcgc cagtcaagta acaaccgcga
     4141 aaaagttgcg cggaggagtt gtgtttgtgg acgaagtacc gaaaggtctt accggaaaac
     4201 tcgacgcaag aaaaatcaga gagatcctca taaaggccaa gaagggcgga aagatcgccg
     4261 tggacgcgaa ttccgcgggg ctcgacggta agcctatccc taaccctctc ctcggtctcg
     4321 attctacgtg actcgagtct agagggcccg tttaaacccg ctgatcagcc tcgactgtgc
     4381 cttctagttg ccagccatct gttgtttgcc cctcccccgt gccttccttg accctggaag
     4441 gtgccactcc cactgtcctt tcctaataaa atgaggaaat tgcatcgcat tgtctgagta
     4501 ggtgtcattc tattctgggg ggtggggtgg ggcaggacag caagggggag gattgggaag
     4561 acaatagcag gcatgctggg gatgcggtgg gctctatggc ttctgaggcg gaaagaacca
     4621 gctggggctc tagggggtat ccccnnnnnn nnnnnnnnnn nnnnnnnnnn nnnnnnnnnn
     4681 nnnnnnnnnn nnnnnnnnnn nnnnnnnnnn nnnnnnnnnn nnnnnnnnnn nnnnnnnnnn
     4741 nnnnnnnnnn nnnnnnnnnn nnnnnnnncn nnnnnnnnnn nnnnnnnnnn nnnnnnnnnn
     4801 nnnnnnnnnn nnnnnnnnnn nnnnnnnnnn nnnnnnnnnn nnnnnnnnnn nnnnnnnnnn
     4861 annnnnnnnn nnnnnnnnnn nnnnnnnnnn nnnnnnnnnn nnnnnnnnnn cctttgacgt
     4921 tggagtccac gttctttaat agtggactct tgttccaaac tggaacaaca ctcaacccta
     4981 tctcggtcta ttcttttgat ttataaggga ttttgccgat ttcggcctat tggttaaaaa
     5041 atgagctgat ttaacaaaaa tttaacgcga attaattctg tggaatgtgt gtcagttagg
     5101 gtgtggaaag tccccaggct ccccagcagg cagaagtatg caaagcatgc atctcaatta
     5161 gtcagcaacc aggtgtggaa agtccccagg ctccccagca ggcagaagta tgcaaagcat
     5221 gcatctcaat tagtcagcaa ccatagtccc gcccctaact ccgcccatcc cgcccctaac
     5281 tccgcccagt tccgcccatt ctccgcccca tggctgacta atttttttta tttatgcaga
     5341 ggccgaggcc gcctctgcct ctgagctatt ccagaagtag tgaggaggct tttttggagg
     5401 cctaggcttt tgcaaaaagc tcccgggagc ttgtatatcc attttcggat ctgatcaaga
     5461 gacaggatga ggatcgtttc gcatgattga acaagatgga ttgcacgcag gttctccggc
     5521 cgcttgggtg gagaggctat tcggctatga ctgggcacaa cagacaatcg gctgctctga
     5581 tgccgccgtg ttccggctgt cagcgcaggg gcgcccggtt ctttttgtca agaccgacct
     5641 gtccggtgcc ctgaatgaac tgcaggacga ggcagcgcgg ctatcgtggc tggccacgac
     5701 gggcgttcct tgcgcagctg tgctcgacgt tgtcactgaa gcgggaaggg actggctgct
     5761 attgggcgaa gtgccggggc aggatctcct gtcatctcac cttgctcctg ccgagaaagt
     5821 atccatcatg gctgatgcaa tgcggcggct gcatacgctt gatccggcta cctgcccatt
     5881 cgaccaccaa gcgaaacatc gcatcgagcg agcacgtact cggatggaag ccggtcttgt
     5941 cgatcaggat gatctggacg aagagcatca ggggctcgcg ccagccgaac tgttcgccag
     6001 gctcaaggcg cgcatgcccg acggcgagga tctcgtcgtg acccatggcg atgcctgctt
     6061 gccgaatatc atggtggaaa atggccgctt ttctggattc atcgactgtg gccggctggg
     6121 tgtggcggac cgctatcagg acatagcgtt ggctacccgt gatattgctg aagagcttgg
     6181 cggcgaatgg gctgaccgct tcctcgtgct ttacggtatc gccgctcccg attcgcagcg
     6241 catcgccttc tatcgccttc ttgacgagtt cttctgagcg ggactctggg gttcgaaatg
     6301 accgaccaag cgacgcccaa cctgccatca cgagatttcg attccaccgc cgccttctat
     6361 gaaaggttgg gcttcggaat cgttttccgg gacgccggct ggatgatcct ccagcgcggg
     6421 gatctcatgc tggagttctt cgcccacccc aacttgttta ttgcagctta taatggttac
     6481 aaataaagca atagcatcac aaatttcaca aataaagcat ttttttcact gcattctagt
     6541 tgtggtttgt ccaaactcat caatgtatct tatcatgtct gtataccgtc gacctctagc
     6601 tagagcttgg cgtaatcatg gtcatagctg tttcctgtgt gaaattgtta tccgctcaca
     6661 attccacaca acatacgagc cggaagcata aagtgtaaag cctggggtgc ctaatgagtg
     6721 agctaactca cattaattgc gttgcgctca ctgcccgctt tccagtcggg aaacctgtcg
     6781 tgccagctgc attaatgaat cggccaacgc gcggggagag gcggtttgcg tattgggcgc
     6841 tcttccgctt cctcgctcac tgactcgctg cgctcggtcg ttcggctgcg gcgagcggta
     6901 tcagctcact caaaggcggt aatacggtta tccacagaat caggggataa cgcaggaaag
     6961 aacatgtgag caaaaggcca gcaaaaggcc aggaaccgta aaaaggccgc gttgctggcg
     7021 tttttccata ggctccgccc ccctgacgag catcacaaaa atcgacgctc aagtcagagg
     7081 tggcgaaacc cgacaggact ataaagatac caggcgtttc cccctggaag ctccctcgtg
     7141 cgctctcctg ttccgaccct gccgcttacc ggatacctgt ccgcctttct cccttcggga
     7201 agcgtggcgc tttctcatag ctcacgctgt aggtatctca gttcggtgta ggtcgttcgc
     7261 tccaagctgg gctgtgtgca cgaacccccc gttcagcccg accgctgcgc cttatccggt
     7321 aactatcgtc ttgagtccaa cccggtaaga cacgacttat cgccactggc agcagccact
     7381 ggtaacagga ttagcagagc gaggtatgta ggcggtgcta cagagttctt gaagtggtgg
     7441 cctaactacg gctacactag aagaacagta tttggtatct gcgctctgct gaagccagtt
     7501 accttcggaa aaagagttgg tagctcttga tccggcaaac aaaccaccgc tggtagcggt
     7561 ttttttgttt gcaagcagca gattacgcgc agaaaaaaag gatctcaaga agatcctttg
     7621 atcttttcta cggggtctga cgctcagtgg aacgaaaact cacgttaagg gattttggtc
     7681 atgagattat caaaaaggat cttcacctag atccttttaa attaaaaatg aagttttaaa
     7741 tcaatctaaa gtatatatga gtaaacttgg tctgacagtt accaatgctt aatcagtgag
     7801 gcacctatct cagcgatctg tctatttcgt tcatccatag ttgcctgact ccccgtcgtg
     7861 tagataacta cgatacggga gggcttacca tctggcccca gtgctgcaat gataccgcga
     7921 gacccacgct caccggctcc agatttatca gcaataaacc agccagccgg aagggccgag
     7981 cgcagaagtg gtcctgcaac tttatccgcc tccatccagt ctattaattg ttgccgggaa
     8041 gctagagtaa gtagttcgcc agttaatagt ttgcgcaacg ttgttgccat tgctacaggc
     8101 atcgtggtgt cacgctcgtc gtttggtatg gcttcattca gctccggttc ccaacgatca
     8161 aggcgagtta catgatcccc catgttgtgc aaaaaagcgg ttagctcctt cggtcctccg
     8221 atcgttgtca gaagtaagtt ggccgcagtg ttatcactca tggttatggc agcactgcat
     8281 aattctctta ctgtcatgcc atccgtaaga tgcttttctg tgactggtga gtactcaacc
     8341 aagtcattct gagaatagtg tatgcggcga ccgagttgct cttgcccggc gtcaatacgg
     8401 gataataccg cgccacatag cagaacttta aaagtgctca tcattggaaa acgttcttcg
     8461 gggcgaaaac tctcaaggat cttaccgctg ttgagatcca gttcgatgta acccactcgt
     8521 gcacccaact gatcttcagc atcttttact ttcaccagcg tttctgggtg agcaaaaaca
     8581 ggaaggcaaa atgccgcaaa aaagggaata agggcgacac ggaaatgttg aatactcata
     8641 ctcttccttt ttcaatatta ttgaagcatt tatcagggtt attgtctcat gagcggatac
     8701 atatttgaat gtatttagaa aaataaacaa ataggggttc cgcgcacatt tccccgaaaa
     8761 gtgccacctg acgtc
//
